Addgene plasmid #62367: pJW1234
Purpose: pRS305 pPGK1-BirA::LEU2
Depositing lab: Jonathan Weissman. Depositing organization: University of California, San Francisco (UCSF). Publication: Principles of ER cotranslational translocation revealed by proximity-specific ribosome profiling. Jan CH, Williams CC, Weissman JS. Science. 2014 Nov 7;346(6210):1257521. doi: 10.1126/science.1257521. Epub 2014 Nov 6. PubMed 25378630.
Backbone
  Vector backbone: pRS305
  Backbone size w/o insert (bp): 5500
  Total vector size (bp): 7209
  Modifications to backbone: PGK promoter and CYC1 terminator
  Vector type: Yeast Expression
  Selectable markers: LEU2
Growth in bacteria
  Bacterial resistance: Ampicillin, 100 μg/mL
  Growth temperature: 37°C
  Growth strain: DH5alpha
  Copy number: High Copy
Gene/Insert
  Gene/Insert name: BirA (alt name: biotin ligase)
  Insert size (bp): 966
  Entrez Gene: birA (a.k.a. b3973, ECK3965, bioR, dhbB)
  Promoter: PGK
  Cloning method: Unknown
  Sequencing primers: 5′ T7; 3′ T3 or M13reverse
Terms and licenses: Academic/Nonprofit Terms; Industry Terms: Not Available to Industry
How to cite: pJW1234 was a gift from Jonathan Weissman (Addgene plasmid # 62367 ; http://n2t.net/addgene:62367 ; RRID:Addgene_62367)
