[The description below was written by a language model from this plasmid's Addgene catalogue record and pLannotate feature annotations shown in this document.]
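Description:
pJW1234 is a yeast expression plasmid of about 7.2 kb built on pRS305, an integrating shuttle vector of the pRS series. The feature table shows no yeast replication origin or centromere, so stable maintenance in Saccharomyces cerevisiae depends on chromosomal integration. Transformants are selected through the LEU2 auxotrophic marker, which is present with its own promoter and encodes 3-isopropylmalate dehydrogenase. In E. coli the plasmid is propagated at high copy from a ColE1/pUC-type origin under ampicillin selection (AmpR, β-lactamase). It also retains the usual pBluescript-derived elements: an f1 origin, a lacZα fragment with the lac promoter and operator, and T7 and T3 promoters flanking the cloning region. The short bom, rop, lacI, NFS1 and other yeast ORF fragments in the annotation appear to be backbone or flanking-sequence remnants rather than functional parts.

The payload is the E. coli birA gene, encoding the biotin–protein ligase. The backbone was modified with a PGK promoter, from a strong, constitutively active yeast glycolytic gene, and a CYC1 terminator. The automated annotation marks the birA coding sequence, a small CYC1 coding fragment and the CYC1 terminator. It does not label the PGK promoter, which presumably lies in the unannotated stretch between the T7 promoter and birA. No epitope tag or localisation sequence on BirA is recorded.

The construct provides constitutive BirA expression in yeast. BirA is commonly used to biotinylate proteins carrying a biotin acceptor peptide such as AviTag. The associated publication concerns proximity-specific ribosome profiling of cotranslational translocation at the ER, but the record does not state this plasmid's specific role in that work.
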