Features (pLannotate 1.2.2; 24 found; start..end, strand, type, name):
    137..187     +  misc_feature   bom (fragment): basis of mobility region from pBR322
    200..301     +  CDS            NFS1 (fragment): NFS1_YEAST - Also known as SPL1 From Saccharomyces cerevisiae (strain ATCC 204508 / S288c) (Baker's yeast).
    663..1757    -  CDS            LEU2: 3-isopropylmalate dehydrogenase, required for leucine biosynthesis; S. cerevisiae LEU2; yeast auxotrophic marker
   1770..2174    -  promoter       LEU2 promoter: S. cerevisiae LEU2
   2314..2391    -  CDS            YO192_YEAST (fragment): Experimental evidence at protein level: Swiss-Prot protein existence level 1. From Saccharomyces cerevisiae (strain ATCC 204508 / S288c) (Baker's yeast).
   2421..2473    +  misc_feature   bom (fragment): basis of mobility region from pBR322
   2474..2929    -  rep_origin     f1 ori (sequence partly withheld): f1 bacteriophage origin of replication; arrow indicates direction of (+) strand synthesis
   2937..3094    -  CDS            lacZα (fragment): LacZα fragment of β-galactosidase; lacZ fragment
   3097..3115    +  promoter       T7 promoter: promoter for bacteriophage T7 RNA polymerase
   3144..3176    -  misc_feature   bom (fragment): basis of mobility region from pBR322
   3278..3317    -  CDS            rop (fragment): Rop protein, which maintains plasmids at low copy number; rop
   3549..4511    +  CDS            birA: BIRA_ECOLI - Also known as bioR, dhbB. Experimental evidence at protein level: Swiss-Prot protein existence level 1. Acts both as a biotin--[acetyl-CoA-carboxylase] ligase and a biotin-operon repressor. In the presence of ATP, BirA activates biotin to form the BirA-biotinyl-5'-adenylate (BirA-bio-5'-AMP or holoBirA) complex. HoloBirA can either transfer the biotinyl moiety to the biotin carboxyl carrier protein (BCCP) subunit of acetyl-CoA carboxylase, or bind to the biotin operator site and inhibit transcription of the operon. From Escherichia coli (strain K12).
   4545..4628    +  CDS            CYC1 (fragment): CYC1_YEAST - Experimental evidence at protein level: Swiss-Prot protein existence level 1. Electron carrier protein. The oxidized form of the cytochrome c heme group can accept an electron from the heme group of the cytochrome c1 subunit of ubiquinol-cytochrome c oxidoreductase. Cytochrome c then transfers this electron to the dinuclear copper A center (CU(A)) of the COX2 subunit of cytochrome oxidase, the final protein carrier in the mitochondrial electron-transport chain. Isoform 1 (CYC1) is the predominant cytochrome c during aerobic/normoxic growth. From Saccharomyces cerevisiae (strain AT
   4657..4904    +  terminator     CYC1 terminator: S. cerevisiae CYC1; transcription terminator for CYC1
   4911..4937    +  misc_feature   MCS (fragment): pBluescript multiple cloning site
   4949..4967    -  promoter       T3 promoter: promoter for bacteriophage T3 RNA polymerase
   5012..5028    -  protein_bind   lac operator: The lac repressor binds to the lac operator to inhibit transcription in E. coli. This inhibition can be relieved by adding lactose or isopropyl-β-D-thiogalactopyranoside (IPTG). lac repressor encoded by lacI
   5036..5066    -  promoter       lac promoter: promoter for the E. coli lac operon
   5081..5102    -  protein_bind   CAP binding site: CAP binding activates transcription in the presence of cAMP. E. coli catabolite activator protein
   5115..5207    -  CDS            lacI (fragment): lac repressor; lacI; The lac repressor binds to the lac operator to inhibit transcription in E. coli. This inhibition can be relieved by adding lactose or isopropyl-β-D-thiogalactopyranoside (IPTG).
   5390..5978    -  rep_origin     ori: high-copy-number ColE1/pMB1/pBR322/pUC origin of replication
   6149..7009    -  CDS            AmpR: β-lactamase; bla; confers resistance to ampicillin, carbenicillin, and related antibiotics
   7010..7114    -  promoter       AmpR promoter: bla
   7209..35      +  CDS            rop (fragment) (across the origin): Rop protein, which maintains plasmids at low copy number; rop
>Addgene plasmid #62367 | pJW1234 | depositor full sequence | sequence record 102305 | plasmid map
TCGCGCGTTTCGGTGATGACGGTGAAAACCTCTGACACATGCAGCTCCCGGAGACGGTCACAGCTTGTCT
GTAAGCGGATGCCGGGAGCAGACAAGCCCGTCAGGGCGCGTCAGCGGGTGTTGGCGGGTGTCGGGGCTGG
CTTAACTATGCGGCATCAGAGCAGATTGTACTGAGAGTGCACCATATCGACTACGTCGTAAGGCCGTTTC
TGACAGAGTAAAATTCTTGAGGGAACTTTCACCATTATGGGAAATGGTTCAAGAAGGTATTGACTTAAAC
TCCATCAAATGGTCAGGTCATTGAGTGTTTTTTATTTGTTGTATTTTTTTTTTTTTAGAGAAAATCCTCC
AATATCAAATTAGGAATCGTAGTTTCATGATTTTCTGTTACACCTAACTTTTTGTGTGGTGCCCTCCTCC
TTGTCAATATTAATGTTAAAGTGCAATTCTTTTTCCTTATCACGTTGAGCCATTAGTATCAATTTGCTTA
CCTGTATTCCTTTACTATCCTCCTTTTTCTCCTTCTTGATAAATGTATGTAGATTGCGTATATAGTTTCG
TCTACCCTATGAACATATTCCATTTTGTAATTTCGTGTCGTTTCTATTATGAATTTCATTTATAAAGTTT
ATGTACAAATATCATAAAAAAAGAGAATCTTTTTAAGCAAGGATTTTCTTAACTTCTTCGGCGACAGCAT
CACCGACTTCGGTGGTACTGTTGGAACCACCTAAATCACCAGTTCTGATACCTGCATCCAAAACCTTTTT
AACTGCATCTTCAATGGCCTTACCTTCTTCAGGCAAGTTCAATGACAATTTCAACATCATTGCAGCAGAC
AAGATAGTGGCGATAGGGTCAACCTTATTCTTTGGCAAATCTGGAGCAGAACCGTGGCATGGTTCGTACA
AACCAAATGCGGTGTTCTTGTCTGGCAAAGAGGCCAAGGACGCAGATGGCAACAAACCCAAGGAACCTGG
GATAACGGAGGCTTCATCGGAGATGATATCACCAAACATGTTGCTGGTGATTATAATACCATTTAGGTGG
GTTGGGTTCTTAACTAGGATCATGGCGGCAGAATCAATCAATTGATGTTGAACCTTCAATGTAGGGAATT
CGTTCTTGATGGTTTCCTCCACAGTTTTTCTCCATAATCTTGAAGAGGCCAAAACATTAGCTTTATCCAA
GGACCAAATAGGCAATGGTGGCTCATGTTGTAGGGCCATGAAAGCGGCCATTCTTGTGATTCTTTGCACT
TCTGGAACGGTGTATTGTTCACTATCCCAAGCGACACCATCACCATCGTCTTCCTTTCTCTTACCAAAGT
AAATACCTCCCACTAATTCTCTGACAACAACGAAGTCAGTACCTTTAGCAAATTGTGGCTTGATTGGAGA
TAAGTCTAAAAGAGAGTCGGATGCAAAGTTACATGGTCTTAAGTTGGCGTACAATTGAAGTTCTTTACGG
ATTTTTAGTAAACCTTGTTCAGGTCTAACACTACCGGTACCCCATTTAGGACCACCCACAGCACCTAACA
AAACGGCATCAACCTTCTTGGAGGCTTCCAGCGCCTCATCTGGAAGTGGGACACCTGTAGCATCGATAGC
AGCACCACCAATTAAATGATTTTCGAAATCGAACTTGACATTGGAACGAACATCAGAAATAGCTTTAAGA
ACCTTAATGGCTTCGGCTGTGATTTCTTGACCAACGTGGTCACCTGGCAAAACGACGATCTTCTTAGGGG
CAGACATAGGGGCAGACATTAGAATGGTATATCCTTGAAATATATATATATATTGCTGAAATGTAAAAGG
TAAGAAAAGTTAGAAAGTAAGACGATTGCTAACCACCTATTGGAAAAAACAATAGGTCCTTAAATAATAT
TGTCAACTTCAAGTATTGTGATGCAAGCATTTAGTCATGAACGCTTCTCTATTCTATATGAAAAGCCGGT
TCCGGCCTCTCACCTTTCCTTTTTCTCCCAATTTTTCAGTTGAAAAAGGTATATGCGTCAGGCGACCTCT
GAAATTAACAAAAAATTTCCAGTCATCGAATTTGATTCTGTGCGATAGCGCCCCTGTGTGTTCTCGTTAT
GTTGAGGAAAAAAATAATGGTTGCTAAGAGATTCGAACTCTTGCATCTTACGATACCTGAGTATTCCCAC
AGTTAACTGCGGTCAAGATATTTCTTGAATCAGGCGCCTTAGACCGCTCGGCCAAACAACCAATTACTTG
TTGAGAAATAGAGTATAATTATCCTATAAATATAACGTTTTTGAACACACATGAACAAGGAAGTACAGGA
CAATTGATTTTGAAGAGAATGTGGATTTTGATGTAATTGTTGGGATTCCATTTTTAATAAGGCAATAATA
TTAGGTATGTGGATATACTAGAAGTTCTCCTCGACCGTCGATATGCGGTGTGAAATACCGCACAGATGCG
TAAGGAGAAAATACCGCATCAGGAAATTGTAAACGTTAATATTTTGTTAAAATTCGCGTTAAATTTTTGT
TAAATCAGCTCATTTTTTAACCAATAGGCCGAAATCGGCAAAATCCCTTATAAATCAAAAGAATAGACCG
AGATAGGGT
[37 nt withheld, positions 2600-2636]
AAAGAACGTGGACTCCAACGTCAAAGG
[49 nt withheld, positions 2664-2712]
T
[91 nt withheld, positions 2714-2804]
G
[124 nt withheld, positions 2806-2929]
CGCGCCATTCGCCATTCAGGCTGCGCAACTGTTGGGAAGGGCGATCGGTGCGGGCCTCTTCGCTATTACG
CCAGCTGGCGAAGGGGGGATGTGCTGCAAGGCGATTAAGTTGGGTAACGCCAGGGTTTTCCCAGTCACGA
CGTTGTAAAACGACGGCCAGTGAATTGTAATACGACTCACTATAGGGCGAATTGGAGCTCCACCGCGGTG
GCGGCCGCTATCGCTACGTGACTGGGTCATGGCTGCGCCCCGACACCCGCCAACACCCGCTGACGCGCCC
TGACGGGCTTGTCTGCTCCCGGCATCCGCTTACAGACAAGCTGTGACCGTCTCCGGGAGCTGCATGTGTC
AGAGGTTTTCACCGTCATCACCGAAACGCGCGAGGCAGAGATCCCGACTCTTTTCTTCTAACCAAGGGGG
TGGTTTAGTTTAGTAGAACCTCGTGAAACTTACATTTACATATATATAAACTTGCATAAATTGGTCAATG
CAAGAAATACATATTTGGTCTTTTCTAATTCGTAGTTTTTCAAGTTCTTAGATGCTTTCTTTTTCTCTTT
TTTACAGATCATCAAGGAAGTAATTATCTACTTTTTACAACAAATATAAAACAAGATCTATGAAGGATAA
CACCGTGCCACTGAAATTGATTGCCCTGTTAGCGAACGGTGAATTTCACTCTGGCGAGCAGTTGGGTGAA
ACGCTGGGAATGAGCCGGGCGGCTATTAATAAACACATTCAGACACTGCGTGACTGGGGCGTTGATGTCT
TTACCGTTCCGGGTAAAGGATACAGCCTGCCTGAGCCTATCCAGTTACTTAATGCTAAACAGATATTGGG
TCAGCTGGATGGCGGTAGTGTAGCCGTGCTGCCAGTGATTGACTCCACGAATCAGTACCTTCTTGATCGT
ATCGGAGAGCTTAAATCGGGCGATGCTTGCATTGCAGAATACCAGCAGGCTGGCCGTGGTCGCCGGGGTC
GGAAATGGTTTTCGCCTTTTGGCGCAAACTTATATTTGTCGATGTTCTGGCGTCTGGAACAAGGCCCGGC
GGCGGCGATTGGTTTAAGTCTGGTTATCGGTATCGTGATGGCGGAAGTATTACGCAAGCTGGGTGCAGAT
AAAGTTCGTGTTAAATGGCCTAATGACCTCTATCTGCAGGATCGCAAGCTGGCAGGCATTCTGGTGGAGC
TGACTGGCAAAACTGGCGATGCGGCGCAAATAGTCATTGGAGCCGGGATCAACATGGCAATGCGCCGTGT
TGAAGAGAGTGTCGTTAATCAGGGGTGGATCACGCTGCAGGAAGCGGGGATCAATCTCGATCGTAATACG
TTGGCGGCCATGCTAATACGTGAATTACGTGCTGCGTTGGAACTCTTCGAACAAGAAGGATTGGCACCTT
ATCTGTCGCGCTGGGAAAAGCTGGATAATTTTATTAATCGCCCAGTGAAACTTATCATTGGTGATAAAGA
AATATTTGGCATTTCACGCGGAATAGACAAACAGGGGGCTTTATTACTTGAGCAGGATGGAATAATAAAA
CCCTGGATGGGCGGTGAAATATCCCTGCGTAGTGCAGAAAAATAATGACCATGGCAATCACTAGTCGAGG
GGGGGCCCGGTACCAAGATGGCCTTTGGTGGGTTGAAGAAGGAAAAAGACAGAAACGACTTAATTACCTA
CTTGAAAAAAGCCTGTGAGTAAACAGGCCCCTTTTCCTTTGTCGATATCATGTAATTAGTTATGTCACGC
TTACATTCACGCCCTCCCCCCACATCCGCTCTAACCGAAAAGGAAGGAGTTAGACAACCTGAAGTCTAGG
TCCCTATTTATTTTTTTATAGTTATGTTAGTATTAAGAACGTTATTTATATTTCAAATTTTTCTTTTTTT
TCTGTACAGACGCGTGTACGCATGTAACATTATACTGAAAACCTTGCTTGAGAAGGTTTTGGGACGCTCG
AAGGCTTTAATTTGCAAGCTTGTCGACCTCGAGGGGGGGCCCGGTACCAGCTTTTGTTCCCTTTAGTGAG
GGTTAATTCCGAGCTTGGCGTAATCATGGTCATAGCTGTTTCCTGTGTGAAATTGTTATCCGCTCACAAT
TCCACACAACATAGGAGCCGGAAGCATAAAGTGTAAAGCCTGGGGTGCCTAATGAGTGAGGTAACTCACA
TTAATTGCGTTGCGCTCACTGCCCGCTTTCCAGTCGGGAAACCTGTCGTGCCAGCTGCATTAATGAATCG
GCCAACGCGCGGGGAGAGGCGGTTTGCGTATTGGGCGCTCTTCCGCTTCCTCGCTCACTGACTCGCTGCG
CTCGGTCGTTCGGCTGCGGCGAGCGGTATCAGCTCACTCAAAGGCGGTAATACGGTTATCCACAGAATCA
GGGGATAACGCAGGAAAGAACATGTGAGCAAAAGGCCAGCAAAAGGCCAGGAACCGTAAAAAGGCCGCGT
TGCTGGCGTTTTTCCATAGGCTCGGCCCCCCTGACGAGCATCACAAAAATCGACGCTCAAGTCAGAGGTG
GCGAAACCCGACAGGACTATAAAGATACCAGGCGTTCCCCCCTGGAAGCTCCCTCGTGCGCTCTCCTGTT
CCGACCCTGCCGCTTACCGGATACCTGTCCGCCTTTCTCCCTTCGGGAAGCGTGGCGCTTTCTCAATGCT
CACGCTGTAGGTATCTCAGTTCGGTGTAGGTCGTTCGCTCCAAGCTGGGCTGTGTGCACGAACCCCCCGT
TCAGCCCGACCGCTGCGCCTTATCCGGTAACTATCGTCTTGAGTCCAACCCGGTAAGACACGACTTATCG
CCACTGGCAGCAGCCACTGGTAACAGGATTAGCAGAGCGAGGTATGTAGGCGGTGCTACAGAGTTCTTGA
AGTGGTGGCCTAACTACGGCTACACTAGAAGGACAGTATTTGGTATCTGCGCTCTGCTGAAGCCAGTTAC
CTTCGGAAAAAGAGTTGGTAGCTCTTGATCCGGCAAACAAACCACCGCTGGTAGCGGTGGTTTTTTTGTT
TGCAAGCAGCAGATTACGCGCAGAAAAAAAGGATCTCAAGAAGATCCTTTGATCTTTTCTACGGGGTCTG
ACGCTCAGTGGAACGAAAACTCACGTTAAGGGATTTTGGTCATGAGATTATCAAAAAGGATCTTCACCTA
GATCCTTTTAAATTAAAAATGAAGTTTTAAATCAATCTAAAGTATATATGAGTAAACTTGGTCTGACAGT
TACCAATGCTTAATCAGTGAGGCACCTATCTCAGCGATCTGTCTATTTCGTTCATCCATAGTTGCCTGAC
TGCCCGTCGTGTAGATAACTACGATACGGGAGGGCTTACCATCTGGCCCCAGTGCTGCAATGATACCGCG
AGACCCACGCTCACCGGCTCCAGATTTATCAGCAATAAACCAGCCAGCCGGAAGGGCCGAGCGCAGAAGT
GGTCCTGCAACTTTATCCGCCTCCATCCAGTCTATTAATTGTTGCCGGGAAGCTAGAGTAAGTAGTTCGC
CAGTTAATAGTTTGCGCAACGTTGTTGCCATTGCTACAGGCATCGTGGTGTCACGCTCGTCGTTTGGTAT
GGCTTCATTCAGCTCCGGTTCCCAACGATCAAGGCGAGTTACATGATCCCCCATGTTGTGAAAAAAAGCG
GTTAGCTCCTTCGGTCCTCCGATCGTTGTCAGAAGTAAGTTGGCCGCAGTGTTATCACTCATGGTTATGG
CAGCACTGCATAATTCTCTTACTGTCATGCCATCCGTAAGATGCTTTTCTGTGACTGGTGAGTACTCAAC
CAAGTCATTCTGAGAATAGTGTATGCGGCGACCGAGTTGCTCTTGCCCGGCGTCAATACGGGATAATACC
GCGCCACATAGCAGAACTTTAAAAGTGCTCATCATTGGAAAACGTTCTTCGGGGCGAAAACTCTCAAGGA
TCTTACCGCTGTTGAGATCCAGTTCGATGTAACCCACTCGTGCACCCAACTGATCTTCAGCATCTTTTAC
TTTCACCAGCGTTTCTGGGTGAGCAAAAACAGGAAGGCAAAATGCCGCAAAAAAGGGAATAAGGGCGACA
CGGAAATGTTGAATACTCATACTCTTCCTTTTTCAATATTATTGAAGCATTTATCAGGGTTATTGTCTCA
TGAGCGGATACATATTTGAATGTATTTAGAAAAATAAACAAATAGGGGTTCCGCGCACATTTCCCCGAAA
AGTGCCACCTGACGTCTAAGAAACCATTATTATCATGACATTAACCTATAAAAATAGGCGTATCACGAGG
CCCTTTCGTC
