>Addgene plasmid #62367 | pJW1234 | addgene partial sequence | sequence record 106610 | M13pUC-Fwd 5'-CCCAGTCACGACGTTGTAAAACG-3'
CGACTCACTATAGGGCGAATTGGAGCTCCACCGCGGTGGCGGCCGCTATCGCTACGTGACTGGGTCATGG
CTGCGCCCCGACACCCGCCAACACCCGCTGACGCGCCCTGACGGGCTTGTCTGCTCCCGGCATCCGCTTA
CAGACAAGCTGTGACCGTCTCCGGGAGCTGCATGTGTCAGAGGTTTTCACCGTCATCACCGAAACGCGCG
AGGCAGAGATCCCGACTCTTTTCTTCTAACCAAGGGGGTGGTTTAGTTTAGTAGAACCTCGTGAAACTTA
CATTTACATATATATAAACTTGCATAAATTGGTCAATGCAAGAAATACATATTTGGTCTTTTCTAATTCG
TAGTTTTTCAAGTTCTTAGATGCTTTCTTTTTCTCTTTTTTACAGATCATCAAGGAAGTAATTATCTACT
TTTTACAACAAATATAAAACAAGATCTATGAAGGATAACACCGTGCCACTGAAATTGATTGCCCTGTTAG
CGAACGGTGAATTTCACTCTGGCGAGCAGTTGGGTGAAACGCTGGGAATGAGCCGGGCGGCTATTAATAA
ACACATTCAGACACTGCGTGACTGGGGCGTTGATGTCTTTACCGTTCCGGGTAAAGGATACAGCCTGCCT
GAGCCTATCCAGTTACTTAATGCTAAACAGATATTGGGTCAGCTGGATGGCGGTAGTGTAGCCGTGCTGC
CAGTGATTGACTCCACGAATCAGTACCTTCTTGATCGTATCGGAGAGCTTAAATCGGGCGATGCTTGCAT
TGCAGAATACCAGCAGGCTGGCCGTGGTCGCCGGGGTCGGAAATGGTT
