>Addgene plasmid #62367 | pJW1234 | addgene partial sequence | sequence record 106811 | M13pUC-Rev 5'-AGCGGATAACAATTTCACACAGG-3'
AATTAACCCTCACTAAAGGGAACAAAAGCTGGTACCGGGCCCCCCCTCGAGGTCGACAAGCTTGCAAATT
AAAGCCTTCGAGCGTCCCAAAACCTTCTCAAGCAAGGTTTTCAGTATAATGTTACATGCGTACACGCGTC
TGTACAGAAAAAAAAGAAAAATTTGAAATATAAATAACGTTCTTAATACTAACATAACTATAAAAAAATA
AATAGGGACCTAGACTTCAGGTTGTCTAACTCCTTCCTTTTCGGTTAGAGCGGATGTGGGGGGAGGGCGT
GAATGTAAGCGTGACATAACTAATTACATGATATCGACAAAGGAAAAGGGGCCTGTTTACTCACAGGCTT
TTTTCAAGTAGGTAATTAAGTCGTTTCTGTCTTTTTCCTTCTTCAACCCACCAAAGGCCATCTTGGTACC
GGGCCCCCCCTCGACTAGTGATTGCCATGGTCATTATTTTTCTGCACTACGCAGGGATATTTCACCGCCC
ATCCAGGGTTTTATTATTCCATCCTGCTCAAGTAATAAAGCCCCCTGTTTGTCTATTCCGCGTGAAATGC
CAAATATTTCTTTATCACCAATGATAAGTTTCACTGGGCGATTAATAAAATTATCCAGCTTTTCCCAGCG
CGACAGATAAGGTGCCAATCCTTCTTGTTCGAAGAGTTCCAACGCAGCACGTAATTCACGTATTAGCATG
GCCGCCAACGTATTACGATCGAGATTGATCCCCGCTTCCTGCAGCGTGATCCACCCCTGATTAACGACAC
TCTCTTCAACACGGCGCATTGCCATGTTGATCCCGGCTCCAATGACTATTTGCGCCGCATCGCCAGTT
